Addgene plasmid #15455: human TF cDNA
Depositing lab: Nigel Mackman. Depositing organization: Scripps California (The Scripps Research Institute). Publication: Regulation of the tissue factor gene. Mackman N. FASEB J. 1995 Jul . 9(10):883-9. PubMed 7615158.
Backbone
  Vector backbone: pUC8
  Backbone manufacturer: Sigma
  Backbone size w/o insert (bp): 2665
  Vector type: Bacterial Expression, Luciferase
Growth in bacteria
  Bacterial resistance: Ampicillin, 100 μg/mL
  Growth temperature: 37°C
  Growth strain: DH5alpha
  Copy number: High Copy
Gene/Insert
  Gene/Insert name: Tissue factor (alt name: TF)
  Species: H. sapiens (human)
  Insert size (bp): 641
  Entrez Gene: F3 (a.k.a. CD142, TF, TFA)
  Cloning method: Restriction Enzyme; 5′ cloning site EcoRI (not destroyed); 3′ cloning site EcoRI (not destroyed)
  Sequencing primers: 5′ M13R; 3′ M13-F20
Terms and licenses: Academic/Nonprofit Terms; Industry Terms: Not Available to Industry
Depositor comments: Mackman lab pCTF 314.
How to cite: human TF cDNA was a gift from Nigel Mackman (Addgene plasmid # 15455 ; http://n2t.net/addgene:15455 ; RRID:Addgene_15455)
