[The description below was written by a language model from this plasmid's Addgene catalogue record.]
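Description:
The human TF cDNA plasmid is a simple bacterial cloning construct built on pUC8, a small (2,665 bp) high-copy E. coli vector. It is propagated using the pUC-type origin of replication and selected with ampicillin. The repository lists its vector type as "Bacterial Expression, Luciferase". However, the record names no luciferase gene or other reporter, and nothing else in it suggests a reporter construct, so that classification should be treated with caution.

The insert is a 641 bp fragment of human tissue factor cDNA (gene F3, also known as TF, TFA or CD142), which encodes the cell-surface initiator of the extrinsic coagulation pathway. The fragment was cloned into the EcoRI site of the polylinker, and intact EcoRI sites remain at both ends, so a single digest releases it. Because the same enzyme was used on both sides, the cloning was non-directional, and the record does not state the orientation of the insert relative to the lac promoter found in pUC vectors. It also does not say which part of the transcript the 641 bp covers or whether it includes a complete open reading frame. The insert can be sequenced from the flanking standard M13 forward and reverse primer sites.

No intended use is stated. The depositor's internal name for the plasmid is pCTF 314, and the associated publication concerns regulation of the tissue factor gene. This fits use as a source of TF cDNA, for example for generating hybridisation probes or for subcloning, rather than as a protein expression tool. No feature table was supplied, so this description rests on the catalogue fields alone.
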