>Addgene plasmid #15455 | human TF cDNA | addgene partial sequence | sequence record 21915 | 15455 with M13-pUC-rev
GATTACGANTCNTTACA
[240 nt withheld, positions 18-257]
AGCACCGGTTCTGCTGGGGAGCCTCTGTATGAGAACTCCCCAGAGTTCACACCTTACCTGGAGACAAACC
TCGGACAGCCAACAATTCAGAGTTTTGAACAGGTGGGAACAAAAGTGAATGTGACCGTAGAAGATGAACG
GACTTTAGTCAGAAGGAACAACACTTTCCTAAGCCTCCGGGATGTTTTTGGCAAGGACTTAATTTATACA
CTTTATTATTGGAAATCTTCAAGTTCAGGAAAGAAAACAGCCAAAACAAACACTAATGAGTTTTTGATTG
ATGTGGATAAAGGAGAAAACTACTGTTTCAGTGTTCAAGCAGTGATTCCCTCCCGAACAGTTAACCGGAA
GAGTACAGACAGCCCGGTAGAGTGTATGGGCCAGGAGAAAGGGGAATTCCATTACAAATACTGTGGCAGC
ATATAATTTAACTTGNAAATCAACTAATTTCAAGACATTTTG
[53 nt withheld, positions 720-772]
GTC
